Addgene plasmid #195013: (B) HYG marker(R) (SBE264)
Purpose: hygromycin (HYG) resistance genes codon-optimized for R. toruloides and expressed under pXYL and tGPD
Depositing lab: Petri-Jaan Lahtvee. Depositing organization: Tallinn University of Technology. Publication: Development of a dedicated Golden Gate Assembly Platform (RtGGA) for Rhodotorula toruloides. Bonturi N, Pinheiro MJ, de Oliveira PM, Rusadze E, Eichinger T, Liudziute G, De Biaggi JS, Brauer A, Remm M, Miranda EA, Ledesma-Amaro R, Lahtvee PJ. Metab Eng Commun. 2022 May 23;15:e00200. doi: 10.1016/j.mec.2022.e00200. eCollection 2022 Dec. PubMed 35662893.
Backbone
  Vector backbone: pTWIST HIGH COPY
  Backbone size w/o insert (bp): 2221
  Total vector size (bp): 4437
  Vector type: Bacterial Expression
  Selectable markers: Hygromycin
Growth in bacteria
  Bacterial resistance: Ampicillin, 100 μg/mL
  Growth temperature: 37°C
  Growth strain: DH5alpha
  Copy number: High Copy
Gene/Insert
  Gene/Insert name: pXYL+HYG+tGPD
  Species: Rhodotorula toruloides
  Insert size (bp): 2216
  Promoter: pXYL
  Cloning method: Unknown
  Sequencing primers: 5′ GTAAAACGACGGCCAGT; 3′ CAGGAAACAGCTATGAC
Terms and licenses: Academic/Nonprofit Terms; Industry Terms: Not Available to Industry
How to cite: (B) HYG marker(R) (SBE264) was a gift from Petri-Jaan Lahtvee (Addgene plasmid # 195013 ; http://n2t.net/addgene:195013 ; RRID:Addgene_195013)
