[The description below was written by a language model from this plasmid's Addgene catalogue record and pLannotate feature annotations shown in this document.]
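Description:
(B) HYG marker(R) (SBE264) is a part-donor plasmid from a Golden Gate assembly toolkit (RtGGA) developed for the oleaginous yeast Rhodotorula toruloides. It is built on the pTWIST high-copy cloning backbone, about 2.2 kb of a roughly 4.4 kb total. It is maintained in E. coli through a high-copy ColE1/pUC-type origin and selected with ampicillin via a β-lactamase gene driven by its native bla promoter. Although the catalogue lists it as a bacterial expression vector, the bacterial host serves only for propagation and the payload is meant to function in the yeast.

The insert of about 2.2 kb is a complete selectable-marker cassette: the hygromycin B phosphotransferase gene (hph, originally from E. coli), codon-optimized for R. toruloides, placed under the pXYL promoter and followed by the tGPD terminator. The enzyme inactivates hygromycin by phosphorylation, so yeast transformants carrying the cassette can be selected on this antibiotic. The automated annotation recognises only the hph coding region within the insert. The promoter and terminator presumably occupy the unannotated sequence on either side of it, but they are known only from the catalogue fields.

The feature table also reports a short attB1-like Gateway site and a small lacZα fragment in the backbone, which are probably vector remnants rather than functional elements of the design. The "(B)" and "(R)" in the name presumably indicate the cassette's assembly position and orientation within the toolkit. The record does not define them, and it does not state the flanking type IIS restriction sites or overhangs. The plasmid supplies a hygromycin marker module for building multi-part constructs for R. toruloides engineering.
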