Features (pLannotate 1.2.2; 6 found; start..end, strand, type, name):
    768..1790    +  CDS            hph: KHYB_ECOLX - Experimental evidence at protein level: Swiss-Prot protein existence level 1. The aminoglycoside phosphotransferases achieve inactivation of their antibiotic substrates by phosphorylation. Only phosphorylates hygromycin and closely related compounds such as demethyl analogs and destomycin. From Escherichia coli.
   2461..3049    -  rep_origin     ori: high-copy-number ColE1/pMB1/pBR322/pUC origin of replication
   3166..3190    -  protein_bind   attB1: mutant version of attB; recombination site for the Gateway® BP reaction BP Clonase™
   3290..4151    -  CDS            AmpR (fragment): β-lactamase; bla; confers resistance to ampicillin, carbenicillin, and related antibiotics
   4152..4256    -  promoter       AmpR promoter: bla
   4343..4386    -  CDS            lacZα (fragment): LacZα fragment of β-galactosidase; lacZ fragment
>Addgene plasmid #195013 | (B) HYG marker(R) (SBE264) | addgene full sequence | sequence record 386112 | Addgene NGS Result
TCTCTGGGTCTCGAGGTTGTCCGTATTCTACATCGACGAAGCAGGGCGGGGCGGACAGGCGTTTGTCGTT
GCGCGAGGAGAACAAGGGCGGTAGAGTTGTTCTTCCGCCAGCTTTGTCGCCCACGCTCGTCTGCAACGTC
CGTCGTCATTCTACCCTCCACTTTGACGGCCTTCTCAAGCGCGAGGGGCACGCTCCGACGCCGGGGTGGA
GCAGGGAGGGGTCGCTGGAGCTCGCTCGAAATGGTGGACCGTGCGCTGCCCGCCCAGGAGAGACGGAAGA
GACAGGAAGCGCCGGTAGAAACCCGGGCGGAGGAGGAAGAGGAGGTTGCAGAGGAAACCCGGTCTGTCCC
GCTCGCTGGCTGAAAAAGTGCACTGGGGCTGCTTGATCGATGAGGAGGAGACGCAGGCTGGACAGGGGTC
CGACGAAGGAAGCGAGCCGACGCCATGCGGGCCGACAGACGCTTGTCCACTTCGCTGGCGTCTCTCTCTC
GCTCCTTCTCCCTCCCAGACTCAGCCAAACTCAGTCTGTGAGTAGCTTTCGACGCATGCGAGCGACAGCA
CTCACCCAGGCTCGCTCACTGACCCGCTTCACTCCTGCCCGTCCTCCCCCCGCTTCGCACCGCTGCACGT
CATCTCCTCGCGTCCCCGGTTCTTCCTCTCGCCCGTGCAGGTGCGTGGCATCGTATACACTGTTTTGCTA
ATTTCTCGAGGACTTCAGCTAACCCGCGTACACTTACCCGCACGCAGAATACACGCCATGTCGCCACATG
AAGAAACCTGAGCTTACCGCTACCTCGGTCGAGAAGTTCCTTATCGAGAAGTTCGACTCGGTGTCGGACC
TCATGCAACTCTCGGAAGGCGAGGAATCGCGCGCTTTCTCGTTCGACGTTGGCGGTCGCGGCTACGTCCT
TCGCGTCAACTCGTGCGCAGACGGATTCTACAAGGACCGCTACGTCTACCGACATTTTGCATCGGCCGCA
CTTCCAATCCCTGAGGTCCTCGACATTGGCGAGTTCTCGGAGTCACTCACCTACTGCATCTCGCGCCGCG
CCCAAGGCGTGACACTCCAGGATCTTCCAGAAACGGAACTCCCTGCCGTCCTTCAGCCGGTCGCAGAAGC
GATGGATGCCATCGCTGCCGCAGACCTTTCGCAGACCTCGGGCTTTGGACCATTCGGTCCGCAGGGCATC
GGCCAGTACACCACATGGCGCGATTTTATCTGCGCCATCGCCGACCCGCACGTCTACCAATGGCAGACCG
TTATGGACGAAACCGTCTCGGCATCGGTCGCCCAGGCCCTCGACGAACTTATGCTCTGGGCTGAGGATTG
CCCAGAGGTCCGCCATCTCGTCCATGCCGACTTCGGATCGAACAATGTCCTCACCGACAACGGACGCATC
ACCGCCGTCATTGACTGGTCTGAAGCAATGTTCGGCGACTCGCAATACGAAGTCGCTAACATTTTTTTCT
GGCGACCTTGGCTTGCTTGCATGGAGCAGCAGACTCGCTACTTCGAACGCCGACATCCGGAACTCGCCGG
CTCGCCGCGCCTCCGCGCCTACATGCTCCGCATCGGCCTCGACCAACTCTACCAATCGCTTGTCGACGGA
AACTTTGACGATGCCGCATGGGCACAAGGCCGATGCGACGCCATTGTCCGCTCGGGCGCCGGAACCGTCG
GTCGCACCCAGATTGCTCGCCGATCTGCTGCTGTCTGGACCGACGGATGCGTCGAGGTCCTCGCTGATTC
GGGAAACCGACGACCTTCGACCCGACCTCGCGCTAAAGAGTAGCGAGCTCCCCGGATCCATCACCAAGGG
CGTCAACTTTATCCAGCAGCCCAAGCTCTGACTCGCTGACCCGGCTACGGGTACCGCAAAGTTGTAGTTA
GCTTGGCTTCCTGTCTCTCTCTTCGTCGCGCTCGAGTGGTTTTCGGTGCAAAAGGACGTCCGAATCAGTT
CGTAGTATGCTCGTCGCACTCGAGAGGATGCTGGCTTGCGCCGATGAGCAACGGGAACGAAGGCGGAGGC
AGACTTAGGCTAGCGCGGACGAGGGGAAGCGAGAGGCAGACGTCTATCTCTCGACTCCGTCATCTCTCCC
GCATCGTCAACGCACAGGCTGTGAACTGAATTTTGTGCATTCACTCAAACTGCGCAGTGGAAGAAGCGAA
GAGGCTAGGCGAGAGGGGCGGGAGTCTAAGTGTGGAGACCCAGAGAAGGCTAGGTGGAGGCTCAGTGATG
ATAAGTCTGCGATGGTGGATGCATGTGTCATGGTCATAGCTGTTTCCTGTGTGAAATTGTTATCCGCTCA
GAGGGCACAATCCTATTCCGCGCTATCCGACAATCTCCAAGACATTAGGTGGAGTTCAGTTCGGCGTATG
GCATATGTCGCTGGAAAGAACATGTGAGCAAAAGGCCAGCAAAAGGCCAGGAACCGTAAAAAGGCCGCGT
TGCTGGCGTTTTTCCATAGGCTCCGCCCCCCTGACGAGCATCACAAAAATCGACGCTCAAGTCAGAGGTG
GCGAAACCCGACAGGACTATAAAGATACCAGGCGTTTCCCCCTGGAAGCTCCCTCGTGCGCTCTCCTGTT
CCGACCCTGCCGCTTACCGGATACCTGTCCGCCTTTCTCCCTTCGGGAAGCGTGGCGCTTTCTCATAGCT
CACGCTGTAGGTATCTCAGTTCGGTGTAGGTCGTTCGCTCCAAGCTGGGCTGTGTGCACGAACCCCCCGT
TCAGCCCGACCGCTGCGCCTTATCCGGTAACTATCGTCTTGAGTCCAACCCGGTAAGACACGACTTATCG
CCACTGGCAGCAGCCACTGGTAACAGGATTAGCAGAGCGAGGTATGTAGGCGGTGCTACAGAGTTCTTGA
AGTGGTGGCCTAACTACGGCTACACTAGAAGAACAGTATTTGGTATCTGCGCTCTGCTGAAGCCAGTTAC
CTTCGGAAAAAGAGTTGGTAGCTCTTGATCCGGCAAACAAACCACCGCTGGTAGCGGTGGTTTTTTTGTT
TGCAAGCAGCAGATTACGCGCAGAAAAAAAGGATCTCAAGAAGATCCTTTGATCTTTTCTACGGGGTCTG
ACGCTCTATTCAACAAAGCCGCCGTCCCGTCAAGTCAGCGTAAATGGGTAGGGGGCTTCAAATCGTCCTC
GTGATACCAATTCGGAGCCTGCTTTTTTGTACAAACTTGTTGATAATGGCAATTCAAGGATCTTCACCTA
GATCCTTTTAAATTAAAAATGAAGTTTTAAATCAATCTAAAGTATATATGAGTAAACTTGGTCTGACAGT
TACCAATGCTTAATCAGTGAGGCACCTATCTCAGCGATCTGTCTATTTCGTTCATCCATAGTTGCCTGAC
TCCCCGTCGTGTAGATAACTACGATACGGGAGGGCTTACCATCTGGCCCCAGTGCTGCAATGATACCGCG
AGAGCCACGCTCACCGGCTCCAGATTTATCAGCAATAAACCAGCCAGCCGGAAGGGCCGAGCGCAGAAGT
GGTCCTGCAACTTTATCCGCCTCCATCCAGTCTATTAATTGTTGCCGGGAAGCTAGAGTAAGTAGTTCGC
CAGTTAATAGTTTGCGCAACGTTGTTGCCATTGCTACAGGCATCGTGGTGTCACGCTCGTCGTTTGGTAT
GGCTTCATTCAGCTCCGGTTCCCAACGATCAAGGCGAGTTACATGATCCCCCATGTTGTGCAAAAAAGCG
GTTAGCTCCTTCGGTCCTCCGATCGTTGTCAGAAGTAAGTTGGCCGCAGTGTTATCACTCATGGTTATGG
CAGCACTGCATAATTCTCTTACTGTCATGCCATCCGTAAGATGCTTTTCTGTGACTGGTGAGTACTCAAC
CAAGTCATTCTGAGAATAGTGTATGCGGCGACCGAGTTGCTCTTGCCCGGCGTCAATACGGGATAATACC
GCGCCACATAGCAGAACTTTAAAAGTGCTCATCATTGGAAAACGTTCTTCGGGGCGAAAACTCTCAAGGA
TCTTACCGCTGTTGAGATCCAGTTCGATGTAACCCACTCGTGCACCCAACTGATCTTCAGCATCTTTTAC
TTTCACCAGCGTTTCTGGGTGAGCAAAAACAGGAAGGCAAAATGCCGCAAAAAAAGGGAATAAGGGCGAC
ACGGAAATGTTGAATACTCATACTCTTCCTTTTTCAATATTATTGAAGCATTTATCAGGGTTATTGTCTC
ATGAGCGGATACATATTTGAATGTATTTAGAAAAATAAACAAATAGGGGTTCCGCGCACATTTCCCCGAA
AAGTGCCAGATACCTGAAACAAAACCCATCGTACGGCCAAGGAAGTCTCCAATAACTGTGATCCACCACA
AGCGCCAGGGTTTTCCCAGTCACGACGTTGTAAAACGACGGCCAGTCATGCATAATCCGCACGCATCTGG
AATAAGGAAGTGCCATTCCGCCTGACCT
